Addgene plasmid #35375: pBbA0a-RFP
Depositing lab: Jay Keasling. Depositing organization: University of California, Berkeley. Publication: BglBrick vectors and datasheets: A synthetic biology platform for gene expression. Lee TS, Krupa RA, Zhang F, Hajimorad M, Holtz WJ, Prasad N, Lee SK, Keasling JD. J Biol Eng. 2011 Sep 20;5:12. 10.1186/1754-1611-5-12 PubMed 21933410.
Backbone
  Vector backbone: pBb
  Backbone size w/o insert (bp): 2338
  Vector type: Bacterial Expression, Synthetic Biology
Growth in bacteria
  Bacterial resistance: Ampicillin, 100 μg/mL
  Growth temperature: 37°C
  Growth strain: DH5alpha
  Copy number: Low Copy
Gene/Insert
  Gene/Insert name: RFP (alt name: JBEI Part ID: JPUB_000256)
  Species: Synthetic
  Insert size (bp): 678
  Cloning method: Restriction Enzyme
  Sequencing primers: 5′ jkRFP-R (gctttggaaccgtactggaa); 3′ jkRFP-F (tggtcactacgacgctgaag)
Terms and licenses: Academic/Nonprofit Terms; Industry Terms: Not Available to Industry
Depositor comments: JBEI Part ID: JPUB_000256; Origin: p15A
How to cite: pBbA0a-RFP was a gift from Jay Keasling (Addgene plasmid # 35375 ; http://n2t.net/addgene:35375 ; RRID:Addgene_35375)
