[The description below was written by a language model from this plasmid's Addgene catalogue record and pLannotate feature annotations shown in this document.]
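Description:
pBbA0a-RFP is a small (about 3.0 kb) bacterial expression and synthetic-biology plasmid from the BglBrick (pBb) vector series, a modular platform in which origin, promoter and resistance marker are interchangeable parts. It replicates in E. coli from the p15A origin, which the record lists as low copy and which is compatible with ColE1-type plasmids, so it can be co-maintained with a second vector. Selection is by ampicillin, through a β-lactamase (AmpR) gene driven by its own bla promoter and followed by a lambda t0 terminator. AmpR and the origin lie on the opposite strand to the reporter. A short match to the RSF origin is annotated next to p15A, but it is only a fragment, and the depositor names p15A as the origin.

The insert is a 678 bp synthetic RFP gene, annotated as mRFP1, a monomeric red fluorescent protein derived from Discosoma. Downstream are two tandem copies of an rrnB T1 plus T7Te terminator pair, which insulate the rest of the plasmid from read-through transcription. The catalogue fields do not name a promoter for RFP. The only upstream element in the feature table is a 25 bp fragment matching the constitutive J23119 promoter at the very start of the sequence, and whether this partial match gives meaningful expression cannot be determined from the record.

Within the BglBrick collection, RFP serves as a standard reporter and as a placeholder that can be replaced with a gene of interest by restriction cloning. This plasmid is therefore suited to characterising or comparing vector backbones and to acting as a starting scaffold for building p15A-based, ampicillin-selected expression constructs.
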