Features (pLannotate 1.2.2; 11 found; start..end, strand, type, name):
      1..25      +  promoter       J23119(SpeI) promoter (fragment): bacterial promoter (Registry of Standard Biological Parts BBa J23119) modified to end with an SpeI site
     62..736     +  CDS            mRFP1: mRFP1 is a basic (constitutively fluorescent) red fluorescent protein published in 2002, derived from Discosoma sp.. It is reported to be a somewhat slowly-maturing monomer with low acid sensitivity.
    784..855     +  terminator     rrnB T1 terminator: transcription terminator T1 from the E. coli rrnB gene
    871..898     +  terminator     T7Te terminator: phage T7 early transcription terminator
    952..1023    +  terminator     rrnB T1 terminator: transcription terminator T1 from the E. coli rrnB gene
   1039..1066    +  terminator     T7Te terminator: phage T7 early transcription terminator
   1085..1140    -  rep_origin     RSF ori (fragment): Plasmids containing the RSF 1030 origin of replication can be propagated in E. coli cells that contain additional plasmids with compatible origins.
   1228..1773    -  rep_origin     p15A ori: Plasmids containing the medium-copy-number p15A origin of replication can be propagated in E. coli cells that contain a second plasmid with the ColE1 origin.
   1887..1981    -  terminator     lambda t0 terminator: transcription terminator from phage lambda
   2011..2871    -  CDS            AmpR: β-lactamase; bla; confers resistance to ampicillin, carbenicillin, and related antibiotics
   2872..2976    -  promoter       AmpR promoter: bla
>Addgene plasmid #35375 | pBbA0a-RFP | depositor full sequence | sequence record 43042 | pBbA0a-RFP sequence 3016 bps
TTGACAGCTAGCTCAGTCCTAGGTACTGTGCTAGCTACTAGTGAAAGAGGAGAAATACTAGATGGCTTCC
TCCGAAGACGTTATCAAAGAGTTCATGCGTTTCAAAGTTCGTATGGAAGGTTCCGTTAACGGTCACGAGT
TCGAAATCGAAGGTGAAGGTGAAGGTCGTCCGTACGAAGGTACCCAGACCGCTAAACTGAAAGTTACCAA
AGGTGGTCCGCTGCCGTTCGCTTGGGACATCCTGTCCCCGCAGTTCCAGTACGGTTCCAAAGCTTACGTT
AAACACCCGGCTGACATCCCGGACTACCTGAAACTGTCCTTCCCGGAAGGTTTCAAATGGGAACGTGTTA
TGAACTTCGAAGACGGTGGTGTTGTTACCGTTACCCAGGACTCCTCCCTGCAAGACGGTGAGTTCATCTA
CAAAGTTAAACTGCGTGGTACCAACTTCCCGTCCGACGGTCCGGTTATGCAGAAAAAAACCATGGGTTGG
GAAGCTTCCACCGAACGTATGTACCCGGAAGACGGTGCTCTGAAAGGTGAAATCAAAATGCGTCTGAAAC
TGAAAGACGGTGGTCACTACGACGCTGAAGTTAAAACCACCTACATGGCTAAAAAACCGGTTCAGCTGCC
GGGTGCTTACAAAACCGACATCAAACTGGACATCACCTCCCACAACGAAGACTACACCATCGTTGAACAG
TACGAACGTGCTGAAGGTCGTCACTCCACCGGTGCTTAATAACGCTGATAGTGCTAGTGTAGATCGCTAC
TAGAGCCAGGCATCAAATAAAACGAAAGGCTCAGTCGAAAGACTGGGCCTTTCGTTTTATCTGTTGTTTG
TCGGTGAACGCTCTCTACTAGAGTCACACTGGCTCACCTTCGGGTGGGCCTTTCTGCGTTTATATACTAG
AAGCGGCCGGGATCCTAACTCGAGTAAGGATCTCCAGGCATCAAATAAAACGAAAGGCTCAGTCGAAAGA
CTGGGCCTTTCGTTTTATCTGTTGTTTGTCGGTGAACGCTCTCTACTAGAGTCACACTGGCTCACCTTCG
GGTGGGCCTTTCTGCGTTTATACCTAGGGATATATTCCGCTTCCTCGCTCACTGACTCGCTACGCTCGGT
CGTTCGACTGCGGCGAGCGGAAATGGCTTACGAACGGGGCGGAGATTTCCTGGAAGATGCCAGGAAGATA
CTTAACAGGGAAGTGAGAGGGCCGCGGCAAAGCCGTTTTTCCATAGGCTCCGCCCCCCTGACAAGCATCA
CGAAATCTGACGCTCAAATCAGTGGTGGCGAAACCCGACAGGACTATAAAGATACCAGGCGTTTCCCCCT
GGCGGCTCCCTCGTGCGCTCTCCTGTTCCTGCCTTTCGGTTTACCGGTGTCATTCCGCTGTTATGGCCGC
GTTTGTCTCATTCCACGCCTGACACTCAGTTCCGGGTAGGCAGTTCGCTCCAAGCTGGACTGTATGCACG
AACCCCCCGTTCAGTCCGACCGCTGCGCCTTATCCGGTAACTATCGTCTTGAGTCCAACCCGGAAAGACA
TGCAAAAGCACCACTGGCAGCAGCCACTGGTAATTGATTTAGAGGAGTTAGTCTTGAAGTCATGCGCCGG
TTAAGGCTAAACTGAAAGGACAAGTTTTGGTGACTGCGCTCCTCCAAGCCAGTTACCTCGGTTCAAAGAG
TTGGTAGCTCAGAGAACCTTCGAAAAACCGCCCTGCAAGGCGGTTTTTTCGTTTTCAGAGCAAGAGATTA
CGCGCAGACCAAAACGATCTCAAGAAGATCATCTTATTAATCAGATAAAATATTTCTAGATTTCAGTGCA
ATTTATCTCTTCAAATGTAGCACCTGAAGTCAGCCCCATACGATATAAGTTGTTACTAGTGCTTGGATTC
TCACCAATAAAAAACGCCCGGCGGCAACCGAGCGTTCTGAACAAATCCAGATGGAGTTCTGAGGTCATTA
CTGGATCTATCAACAGGAGTCCAAGCGAGCTCGTAAACTTGGTCTGACAGTTACCAATGCTTAATCAGTG
AGGCACCTATCTCAGCGATCTGTCTATTTCGTTCATCCATAGTTGCCTGACTCCCCGTCGTGTAGATAAC
TACGATACGGGAGGGCTTACCATCTGGCCCCAGTGCTGCAATGATACCGCGAGACCCACGCTCACCGGCT
CCAGATTTATCAGCAATAAACCAGCCAGCCGGAAGGGCCGAGCGCAGAAGTGGTCCTGCAACTTTATCCG
CCTCCATCCAGTCTATTAATTGTTGCCGGGAAGCTAGAGTAAGTAGTTCGCCAGTTAATAGTTTGCGCAA
CGTTGTTGCCATTGCTACAGGCATCGTGGTGTCACGCTCGTCGTTTGGTATGGCTTCATTCAGCTCCGGT
TCCCAACGATCAAGGCGAGTTACATGATCCCCCATGTTGTGCAAAAAAGCGGTTAGCTCCTTCGGTCCTC
CGATCGTTGTCAGAAGTAAGTTGGCCGCAGTGTTATCACTCATGGTTATGGCAGCACTGCATAATTCTCT
TACTGTCATGCCATCCGTAAGATGCTTTTCTGTGACTGGTGAGTACTCAACCAAGTCATTCTGAGAATAG
TGTATGCGGCGACCGAGTTGCTCTTGCCCGGCGTCAATACGGGATAATACCGCGCCACATAGCAGAACTT
TAAAAGTGCTCATCATTGGAAAACGTTCTTCGGGGCGAAAACTCTCAAGGATCTTACCGCTGTTGAGATC
CAGTTCGATGTAACCCACTCGTGCACCCAACTGATCTTCAGCATCTTTTACTTTCACCAGCGTTTCTGGG
TGAGCAAAAACAGGAAGGCAAAATGCCGCAAAAAAGGGAATAAGGGCGACACGGAAATGTTGAATACTCA
TACTCTTCCTTTTTCAATATTATTGAAGCATTTATCAGGGTTATTGTCTCATGAGCGGATACATATTTGA
ATGTATTTAGAAAAATAAACAAATAGGGGTTCCGCGCACATTTCCCCGAAAAGTGCCACCTGAATTCATG
AGATCT
