>Addgene plasmid #35375 | pBbA0a-RFP | addgene partial sequence | sequence record 43959 | jkRFP-F 5'-tggtcactacgacgctgaag-3'
GGGTGCTTACAAAACCGACATCAAACTGGACATCACCTCCCACAACGAAGACTACACCATCGTTGAACAG
TACGAACGTGCTGAAGGTCGTCACTCCACCGGTGCTTAATAACGCTGATAGTGCTAGTGTAGATCGCTAC
TAGAGCCAGGCATCAAATAAAACGAAAGGCTCAGTCGAAAGACTGGGCCTTTCGTTTTATCTGTTGTTTG
TCGGTGAACGCTCTCTACTAGAGTCACACTGGCTCACCTTCGGGTGGGCCTTTCTGCGTTTATATACTAG
AAGCGGCCGGGATCCTAACTCGAGTAAGGATCTCCAGGCATCAAATAAAACGAAAGGCTCAGTCGAAAGA
CTGGGCCTTTCGTTTTATCTGTTGTTTGTCGGTGAACGCTCTCTACTAGAGTCACACTGGCTCACCTTCG
GGTGGGCCTTTCTGCGTTTATACCTAGGGATATATTCCGCTTCCTCGCTCACTGACTCGCTACGCTCGGT
CGTTCGACTGCGGCGAGCGGAAATGGCTTACGAACGGGGCGGAGATTTCCTGGAAGATGCCAGGAAGATA
CTTAACAGGGAAGTGAGAGGGCCGCGGCAAAGCCGTTTTTCCATAGGCTCCGCCCCCCTGACAAGCATCA
CGAAATCTGACGCTCAAATCAGTGGTGGCGAAACCCGACAGGACTATAAAGATACCAGGCGTTTCCCCCT
GGCGGCTCCCTCGTGCGCTCTCCTGTTCCTGCCTTTCGGTTTACCGGTGTCATTCCGCTGTTATGGCCGC
GTTTGTCTCATTCCACGCCTGACACTCAGTTCCGGGTAGGCAGTTCGCTCCAGCTGGACTGTATGCACGA
