>Addgene plasmid #35375 | pBbA0a-RFP | addgene partial sequence | sequence record 43960 | jkRFP-R 5'-gctttggaaccgtactggaa-3'
TTTGGTAACTTTCAGTTTAGCGGTCTGGGTACCTTCGTACGGACGACCTTCACCTTCACCTTCGATTTCG
AACTCGTGACCGTTAACGGAACCTTCCATACGAACTTTGAAACGCATGAACTCTTTGATAACGTCTTCGG
AGGAAGCCATCTAGTATTTCTCCTCTTTCACTAGTAGCTAGCACAGTACCTAGGACTGAGCTAGCTGTCA
AAGATCTCATGAATTCAGGTGGCACTTTTCGGGGAAATGTGCGCGGAACCCCTATTTGTTTATTTTTCTA
AATACATTCAAATATGTATCCGCTCATGAGACAATAACCCTGATAAATGCTTCAATAATATTGAAAAAGG
AAGAGTATGAGTATTCAACATTTCCGTGTCGCCCTTATTCCCTTTTTTGCGGCATTTTGCCTTCCTGTTT
TTGCTCACCCAGAAACGCTGGTGAAAGTAAAAGATGCTGAAGATCAGTTGGGTGCACGAGTGGGTTACAT
CGAACTGGATCTCAACAGCGGTAAGATCCTTGAGAGTTTTCGCCCCGAAGAACGTTTTCCAATGATGAGC
ACTTTTAAAGTTCTGCTATGTGGCGCGGTATTATCCCGTATTGACGCCGGGCAAGAGCAACTCGGTCGCC
GCATACACTATTCTCAGAATGACTTGGTTGAGTACTCACCAGTCACAGAAAAGCATCTTACGGATGGCAT
GACAGTAAGAGAATTATGCAGTGCTGCCATAACCATGAGTGATAACACTGCGGCCAACTTACTTCTGACA
ACGATCGGAGGACCGAAGGAGCTAACCGCTTTTTTGCACAACATG
